>Addgene plasmid #116534 | pHAGE-PIK3CA-R115L | addgene full sequence | sequence record 242847 | Addgene NGS Result
TGGAAGGGCTAATTCACTCCCAAAGAAGACAAGATATCCTTGATCTGTGGATCTACCACACACAAGGCTA
CTTCCCTGATTAGCAGAACTACACACCAGGGCCAGGGGTCAGATATCCACTGACCTTTGGATGGTGCTAC
AAGCTAGTACCAGTTGAGCCAGATAAGGTAGAAGAGGCCAATAAAGGAGAGAACACCAGCTTGTTACACC
CTGTGAGCCTGCATGGGATGGATGACCCGGAGAGAGAAGTGTTAGAGTGGAGGTTTGACAGCCGCCTAGC
ATTTCATCACGTGGCCCGAGAGCTGCATCCGGAGTACTTCAAGAACTGCTGATATCGAGCTTGCTACAAG
GGACTTTCCGCTGGGGACTTTCCAGGGAGGCGTGGCCTGGGCGGGACTGGGGAGTGGCGAGCCCTCAGAT
CCTGCATATAAGCAGCTGCTTTTTGCCTGTACTGGGTCTCTCTGGTTAGACCAGATCTGAGCCTGGGAGC
TCTCTGGCTAACTAGGGAACCCACTGCTTAAGCCTCAATAAAGCTTGCCTTGAGTGCTTCAAGTAGTGTG
TGCCCGTCTGTTGTGTGACTCTGGTAACTAGAGATCCCTCAGACCCTTTTAGTCAGTGTGGAAAATCTCT
AGCAGTGGCGCCCGAACAGGGACTTGAAAGCGAAAGGGAAACCAGAGGAGCTCTCTCGACGCAGGACTCG
GCTTGCTGAAGCGCGCACGGCAAGAGGCGAGGGGCGGCGACTGGTGAGTACGCCAAAAATTTTGACTAGC
GGAGGCTAGAAGGAGAGAGATGGGTGCGAGAGCGTCAGTATTAAGCGGGGGAGAATTAGATCGCGATGGG
AAAAAATTCGGTTAAGGCCAGGGGGAAAGAAAAAATATAAATTAAAACATATAGTATGGGCAAGCAGGGA
GCTAGAACGATTCGCAGTTAATCCTGGCCTGTTAGAAACATCAGAAGGCTGTAGACAAATACTGGGACAG
CTACAACCATCCCTTCAGACAGGATCAGAAGAACTTAGATCATTATATAATACAGTAGCAACCCTCTATT
GTGTGCATCAAAGGATAGAGATAAAAGACACCAAGGAAGCTTTAGACAAGATAGAGGAAGAGCAAAACAA
AAGTAAGACCACCGCACAGCAAGCGGCCGGCCGCTGATCTTCAGACCTGGAGGAGGAGATATGAGGGACA
ATTGGAGAAGTGAATTATATAAATATAAAGTAGTAAAAATTGAACCATTAGGAGTAGCACCCACCAAGGC
AAAGAGAAGAGTGGTGCAGAGAGAAAAAAGAGCAGTGGGAATAGGAGCTTTGTTCCTTGGGTTCTTGGGA
GCAGCAGGAAGCACTATGGGCGCAGCGTCAATGACGCTGACGGTACAGGCCAGACAATTATTGTCTGGTA
TAGTGCAGCAGCAGAACAATTTGCTGAGGGCTATTGAGGCGCAACAGCATCTGTTGCAACTCACAGTCTG
GGGCATCAAGCAGCTCCAGGCAAGAATCCTGGCTGTGGAAAGATACCTAAAGGATCAACAGCTCCTGGGG
ATTTGGGGTTGCTCTGGAAAACTCATTTGCACCACTGCTGTGCCTTGGAATGCTAGTTGGAGTAATAAAT
CTCTGGAACAGATTTGGAATCACACGACCTGGATGGAGTGGGACAGAGAAATTAACAATTACACAAGCTT
AATACACTCCTTAATTGAAGAATCGCAAAACCAGCAAGAAAAGAATGAACAAGAATTATTGGAATTAGAT
AAATGGGCAAGTTTGTGGAATTGGTTTAACATAACAAATTGGCTGTGGTATATAAAATTATTCATAATGA
TAGTAGGAGGCTTGGTAGGTTTAAGAATAGTTTTTGCTGTACTTTCTATAGTGAATAGAGTTAGGCAGGG
ATATTCACCATTATCGTTTCAGACCCACCTCCCAACCCCGAGGGGACCCGACAGGCCCGAAGGAATAGAA
GAAGAAGGTGGAGAGAGAGACAGAGACAGATCCATTCGATTAGTGAACGGATCTCGACGGTATCGCCGAA
TTCACAAATGGCAGTATTCATCCACAATTTTAAAAGAAAAGGGGGGATTGGGGGGTACAGTGCAGGGGAA
AGAATAGTAGACATAATAGCAACAGACATACAAACTAAAGAATTACAAAAACAAATTACAAAAATTCAAA
ATTTTCGGGTTTATTACAGGGACAGCAGAGATCCAGTTTGGACTAGTCGTGAGGCTCCGGTGCCCGTCAG
TGGGCAGAGCGCACATCGCCCACAGTCCCCGAGAAGTTGGGGGGAGGGGTCGGCAATTGAACCGGTGCCT
AGAGAAGGTGGCGCGGGGTAAACTGGGAAAGTGATGTCGTGTACTGGCTCCGCCTTTTTCCCGAGGGTGG
GGGAGAACCGTATATAAGTGCAGTAGTCGCCGTGAACGTTCTTTTTCGCAACGGGTTTGCCGCCAGAACA
CAGGTAAGTGCCGTGTGTGGTTCCCGCGGGCCTGGCCTCTTTACGGGTTATGGCCCTTGCGTGCCTTGAA
TTACTTCCACCTGGCTGCAGTACGTGATTCTTGATCCCGAGCTTCGGGTTGGAAGTGGGTGGGAGAGTTC
GAGGCCTTGCGCTTAAGGAGCCCCTTCGCCTCGTGCTTGAGTTGAGGCCTGGCCTGGGCGCTGGGGCCGC
CGCGTGCGAATCTGGTGGCACCTTCGCGCCTGTCTCGCTGCTTTCGATAAGTCTCTAGCCATTTAAAATT
TTTGATGACCTGCTGCGACGCTTTTTTTCTGGCAAGATAGTCTTGTAAATGCGGGCCAAGATCTGCACAC
TGGTATTTCGGTTTTTGGGGCCGCGGGCGGCGACGGGGCCCGTGCGTCCCAGCGCACATGTTCGGCGAGG
CGGGGCCTGCGAGCGCGGCCACCGAGAATCGGACGGGGGTAGTCTCAAGCTGGCCGGCCTGCTCTGGTGC
CTGGCCTCGCGCCGCCGTGTATCGCCCCGCCCTGGGCGGCAAGGCTGGCCCGGTCGGCACCAGTTGCGTG
AGCGGAAAGATGGCCGCTTCCCGGCCCTGCTGCAGGGAGCTCAAAATGGAGGACGCGGCGCTCGGGAGAG
CGGGCGGGTGAGTCACCCACACAAAGGAAAAGGGCCTTTCCGTCCTCAGCCGTCGCTTCATGTGACTCCA
CGGAGTACCGGGCGCCGTCCAGGCACCTCGATTAGTTCTCGAGCTTTTGGAGTACGTCGTCTTTAGGTTG
GGGGGAGGGGTTTTATGCGATGGAGTTTCCCCACACTGAGTGGGTGGAGACTGAAGTTAGGCCAGCTTGG
CACTTGATGTAATTCTCCTTGGAATTTGCCCTTTTTGAGTTTGGATCTTGGTTCATTCTCAAGCCTCAGA
CAGTGGTTCAAAGTTTTTTTCTTCCATTTCAGGTGTCGTGAAGCGGCCCTGCAGATATCAACAAGTTTGT
ACAAAAAAGCAGGCACCATGCCTCCAAGACCATCATCAGGTGAACTGTGGGGCATCCACTTGATGCCCCC
AAGAATCCTAGTAGAATGTTTACTACCAAATGGAATGATAGTGACTTTAGAATGCCTCCGTGAGGCTACA
TTAATAACCATAAAGCATGAACTATTTAAAGAAGCAAGAAAATACCCCCTCCATCAACTTCTTCAAGATG
AATCTTCTTACATTTTCGTAAGTGTTACTCAAGAAGCAGAAAGGGAAGAATTTTTTGATGAAACAAGACG
ACTTTGTGACCTTCGGCTTTTTCAACCCTTTTTAAAAGTAATTGAACCAGTAGGCAACCGTGAAGAAAAG
ATCCTCAATCTAGAAATTGGTTTTGCTATCGGCATGCCAGTGTGTGAATTTGATATGGTTAAAGATCCAG
AAGTACAGGACTTCCGAAGAAATATTCTGAACGTTTGTAAAGAAGCTGTGGATCTTAGGGACCTCAATTC
ACCTCATAGTAGAGCAATGTATGTCTATCCTCCAAATGTAGAATCTTCACCAGAATTGCCAAAGCACATA
TATAATAAATTAGATAAAGGGCAAATAATAGTGGTGATCTGGGTAATAGTTTCTCCAAATAATGACAAGC
AGAAGTATACTCTGAAAATCAACCATGACTGTGTACCAGAACAAGTAATTGCTGAAGCAATCAGGAAAAA
AACTCGAAGTATGTTGCTATCCTCTGAACAACTAAAACTCTGTGTTTTAGAATATCAGGGCAAGTATATT
TTAAAAGTGTGTGGATGTGATGAATACTTCCTAGAAAAATATCCTCTGAGTCAGTATAAGTATATAAGAA
GCTGTATAATGCTTGGGAGGATGCCCAATTTGATGTTGATGGCTAAAGAAAGCCTTTATTCTCAACTGCC
AATGGACTGTTTTACAATGCCATCTTATTCCAGACGCATTTCCACAGCTACACCATATATGAATGGAGAA
ACATCTACAAAATCCCTTTGGGTTATAAATAGTGCACTCAGAATAAAAATTCTTTGTGCAACCTACGTGA
ATGTAAATATTCGAGACATTGATAAGATCTATGTTCGAACAGGTATCTACCATGGAGGAGAACCCTTATG
TGACAATGTGAACACTCAAAGAGTACCTTGTTCCAATCCCAGGTGGAATGAATGGCTGAATTATGATATA
TACATTCCTGATCTTCCTCGTGCTGCTCGACTTTGCCTTTCCATTTGCTCTGTTAAAGGCCGAAAGGGTG
CTAAAGAGGAACACTGTCCATTGGCATGGGGAAATATAAACTTGTTTGATTACACAGACACTCTAGTATC
TGGAAAAATGGCTTTGAATCTTTGGCCAGTACCTCATGGATTAGAAGATTTGCTGAACCCTATTGGTGTT
ACTGGATCAAATCCAAATAAAGAAACTCCATGCTTAGAGTTGGAGTTTGACTGGTTCAGCAGTGTGGTAA
AGTTCCCAGATATGTCAGTGATTGAAGAGCATGCCAATTGGTCTGTATCCCGAGAAGCAGGATTTAGCTA
TTCCCACGCAGGACTGAGTAACAGACTAGCTAGAGACAATGAATTAAGGGAAAATGACAAAGAACAGCTC
AAAGCAATTTCTACACGAGATCCTCTCTCTGAAATCACTGAGCAGGAGAAAGATTTTCTATGGAGTCACA
GACACTATTGTGTAACTATCCCCGAAATTCTACCCAAATTGCTTCTGTCTGTTAAATGGAATTCTAGAGA
TGAAGTAGCCCAGATGTATTGCTTGGTAAAAGATTGGCCTCCAATCAAACCTGAACAGGCTATGGAACTT
CTGGACTGTAATTACCCAGATCCTATGGTTCGAGGTTTTGCTGTTCGGTGCTTGGAAAAATATTTAACAG
ATGACAAACTTTCTCAGTATTTAATTCAGCTAGTACAGGTCCTAAAATATGAACAATATTTGGATAACTT
GCTTGTGAGATTTTTACTGAAGAAAGCATTGACTAATCAAAGGATTGGGCACTTTTTCTTTTGGCATTTA
AAATCTGAGATGCACAATAAAACAGTTAGCCAGAGGTTTGGCCTGCTTTTGGAGTCCTATTGTCGTGCAT
GTGGGATGTATTTGAAGCACCTGAATAGGCAAGTCGAGGCAATGGAAAAGCTCATTAACTTAACTGACAT
TCTCAAACAGGAGAAGAAGGATGAAACACAAAAGGTACAGATGAAGTTTTTAGTTGAGCAAATGAGGCGA
CCAGATTTCATGGATGCTCTACAGGGCTTTCTGTCTCCTCTAAACCCTGCTCATCAACTAGGAAACCTCA
GGCTTGAAGAGTGTCGAATTATGTCCTCTGCAAAAAGGCCACTGTGGTTGAATTGGGAGAACCCAGACAT
CATGTCAGAGTTACTGTTTCAGAACAATGAGATCATCTTTAAAAATGGGGATGATTTACGGCAAGATATG
CTAACACTTCAAATTATTCGTATTATGGAAAATATCTGGCAAAATCAAGGTCTTGATCTTCGAATGTTAC
CTTATGGTTGTCTGTCAATCGGTGACTGTGTGGGACTTATTGAGGTGGTGCGAAATTCTCACACTATTAT
GCAAATTCAGTGCAAAGGCGGCTTGAAAGGTGCACTGCAGTTCAACAGCCACACACTACATCAGTGGCTC
AAAGACAAGAACAAAGGAGAAATATATGATGCAGCCATTGACCTGTTTACACGTTCATGTGCTGGATACT
GTGTAGCTACCTTCATTTTGGGAATTGGAGATCGTCACAATAGTAACATCATGGTGAAAGACGATGGACA
ACTGTTTCATATAGATTTTGGACACTTTTTGGATCACAAGAAGAAAAAATTTGGTTATAAACGAGAACGT
GTGCCATTTGTTTTGACACAGGATTTCTTAATAGTGATTAGTAAAGGAGCCCAAGAATGCACAAAGACAA
GAGAATTTGAGAGGTTTCAGGAGATGTGTTACAAGGCTTATCTAGCTATTCGACAGCATGCCAATCTCTT
CATAAATCTTTTCTCAATGATGCTTGGCTCTGGAATGCCAGAACTACAATCTTTTGATGACATTGCATAC
ATTCGAAAGACCCTAGCCTTAGATAAAACTGAGCAAGAGGCTTTGGAGTATTTCATGAAACAAATGAATG
ATGCACATCATGGTGGCTGGACAACAAAAATGGATTGGATCTTCCACACAATTAAACAGCATGCATTGAA
CTAGAACCCAGCTTTCTTGTACAAAGTGGTGATATCCAATTAACCCTCACTAAAGGTATGTGTATGAAGA
TTATAGTTAGCCCTATAGTGAGTCGTATTACCACCCAACTTTTCTATACAAAGTGGTTGATATCCAGCAC
AGTGGCGGCCGCTCGAGTCTAGAGGGCCCGCGGTTCGAAGGTAAGCCTATCCCTAACCCTCTCCTCGGTC
TCGATTCTACGCGTACCGGTTAGTAATGAGATCCCTCCCCCCCCCCTAACGTTACTGGCCGAAGCCGCTT
GGAATAAGGCCGGTGTGCGTTTGTCTATATGTTATTTTCCACCATATTGCCGTCTTTTGGCAATGTGAGG
GCCCGGAAACCTGGCCCTGTCTTCTTGACGAGCATTCCTAGGGGTCTTTCCCCTCTCGCCAAAGGAATGC
AAGGTCTGTTGAATGTCGTGAAGGAAGCAGTTCCTCTGGAAGCTTCTTGAAGACAAACAACGTCTGTAGC
GACCCTTTGCAGGCAGCGGAACCCCCCACCTGGCGACAGGTGCCTCTGCGGCCAAAAGCCACGTGTATAA
GATACACCTGCAAAGGCGGCACAACCCCAGTGCCACGTTGTGAGTTGGATAGTTGTGGAAAGAGTCAAAT
GGCTCTCCTCAAGCGTATTCAACAAGGGGCTGAAGGATGCCCAGAAGGTACCCCATTGTATGGGATCTGA
TCTGGGGCCTCGGTGCACATGCTTTACATGTGTTTAGTCGAGGTTAAAAAAACGTCTAGGCCCCCCGAAC
CACGGGGACGTGGTTTTCCTTTGAAAAACACGATGATAATATGGCCACACATATGACCGAGTACAAGCCC
ACGGTGCGCCTCGCCACCCGCGACGACGTCCCCAGGGCCGTACGCACCCTCGCCGCCGCGTTCGCCGACT
ACCCCGCCACGCGCCACACCGTCGATCCGGACCGCCACATCGAGCGGGTCACCGAGCTGCAAGAACTCTT
CCTCACGCGCGTCGGGCTCGACATCGGCAAGGTGTGGGTCGCGGACGACGGCGCCGCGGTGGCGGTCTGG
ACCACGCCGGAGAGCGTCGAAGCGGGGGCGGTGTTCGCCGAGATCGGCCCGCGCATGGCCGAGTTGAGCG
GTTCCCGGCTGGCCGCGCAGCAACAGATGGAAGGCCTCCTGGCGCCGCACCGGCCCAAGGAGCCCGCGTG
GTTCCTGGCCACCGTCGGCGTCTCGCCCGACCACCAGGGCAAGGGTCTGGGCAGCGCCGTCGTGCTCCCC
GGAGTGGAGGCGGCCGAGCGCGCCGGGGTGCCCGCCTTCCTGGAGACCTCCGCGCCCCGCAACCTCCCCT
TCTACGAGCGGCTCGGCTTCACCGTCACCGCCGACGTCGAGGTGCCCGAAGGACCGCGCACCTGGTGCAT
GACCCGCAAGCCCGGTGCCTAAATCGATAGATCCTAATCAACCTCTGGATTACAAAATTTGTGAAAGATT
GACTGGTATTCTTAACTATGTTGCTCCTTTTACGCTATGTGGATACGCTGCTTTAATGCCTTTGTATCAT
GCTATTGCTTCCCGTATGGCTTTCATTTTCTCCTCCTTGTATAAATCCTGGTTGCTGTCTCTTTATGAGG
AGTTGTGGCCCGTTGTCAGGCAACGTGGCGTGGTGTGCACTGTGTTTGCTGACGCAACCCCCACTGGTTG
GGGCATTGCCACCACCTGTCAGCTCCTTTCCGGGACTTTCGCTTTCCCCCTCCCTATTGCCACGGCGGAA
CTCATCGCCGCCTGCCTTGCCCGCTGCTGGACAGGGGCTCGGCTGTTGGGCACTGACAATTCCGTGGTGT
TGTCGGGGAAATCATCGTCCTTTCCTTGGCTGCTCGCCTGTGTTGCCACCTGGATTCTGCGCGGGACGTC
CTTCTGCTACGTCCCTTCGGCCCTCAATCCAGCGGACCTTCCTTCCCGCGGCCTGCTGCCGGCTCTGCGG
CCTCTTCCGCGTCTTCGCCTTCGCCCTCAGACGAGTCGGATCTCCCTTTGGGCCGCCTCCCCGCCTGAGA
TCCTTTAAGACCAATGACTTACAAGGCAGCTGTAGATCTTAGCCACTTTTTAAAAGAAAAGGGGGGACTG
GAAGGGCTAATTCACTCCCAACGAAGACAAGATCTGCTTTTTGCTTGTACTGGGTCTCTCTGGTTAGACC
AGATCTGAGCCTGGGAGCTCTCTGGCTAACTAGGGAACCCACTGCTTAAGCCTCAATAAAGCTTGCCTTG
AGTGCTTCAAGTAGTGTGTGCCCGTCTGTTGTGTGACTCTGGTAACTAGAGATCCCTCAGACCCTTTTAG
TCAGTGTGGAAAATCTCTAGCAGTAGTAGTTCATGTCATCTTATTATTCAGTATTTATAACTTGCAAAGA
AATGAATATCAGAGAGTGAGAGGCCCGGGTTAATTAAGGAAAGGGCTAGATCATTCTTGAAGACGAAAGG
GCCTCGTGATACGCCTATTTTTATAGGTTAATGTCATGATAATAATGGTTTCTTAGACGTCAGGTGGCAC
TTTTCGGGGAAATGTGCGCGGAACCCCTATTTGTTTATTTTTCTAAATACATTCAAATATGTATCCGCTC
ATGAGACAATAACCCTGATAAATGCTTCAATAATATTGAAAAAGGAAGAGTATGAGTATTCAACATTTCC
GTGTCGCCCTTATTCCCTTTTTTGCGGCATTTTGCCTTCCTGTTTTTGCTCACCCAGAAACGCTGGTGAA
AGTAAAAGATGCTGAAGATCAGTTGGGTGCACGAGTGGGTTACATCGAACTGGATCTCAACAGCGGTAAG
ATCCTTGAGAGTTTTCGCCCCGAAGAACGTTTTCCAATGATGAGCACTTTTAAAGTTCTGCTATGTGGCG
CGGTATTATCCCGTGTTGACGCCGGGCAAGAGCAACTCGGTCGCCGCATACACTATTCTCAGAATGACTT
GGTTGAGTACTCACCAGTCACAGAAAAGCATCTTACGGATGGCATGACAGTAAGAGAATTATGCAGTGCT
GCCATAACCATGAGTGATAACACTGCGGCCAACTTACTTCTGACAACGATCGGAGGACCGAAGGAGCTAA
CCGCTTTTTTGCACAACATGGGGGATCATGTAACTCGCCTTGATCGTTGGGAACCGGAGCTGAATGAAGC
CATACCAAACGACGAGCGTGACACCACGATGCCTGTAGCAATGGCAACAACGTTGCGCAAACTATTAACT
GGCGAACTACTTACTCTAGCTTCCCGGCAACAATTAATAGACTGGATGGAGGCGGATAAAGTTGCAGGAC
CACTTCTGCGCTCGGCCCTTCCGGCTGGCTGGTTTATTGCTGATAAATCTGGAGCCGGTGAGCGTGGGTC
TCGCGGTATCATTGCAGCACTGGGGCCAGATGGTAAGCCCTCCCGTATCGTAGTTATCTACACGACGGGG
AGTCAGGCAACTATGGATGAACGAAATAGACAGATCGCTGAGATAGGTGCCTCACTGATTAAGCATTGGT
AACTGTCAGACCAAGTTTACTCATATATACTTTAGATTGATTTAAAACTTCATTTTTAATTTAAAAGGAT
CTAGGTGAAGATCCTTTTTGATAATCTCATGACCAAAATCCCTTAACGTGAGTTTTCGTTCCACTGAGCG
TCAGACCCCGTAGAAAAGATCAAAGGATCTTCTTGAGATCCTTTTTTTCTGCGCGTAATCTGCTGCTTGC
AAACAAAAAAACCACCGCTACCAGCGGTGGTTTGTTTGCCGGATCAAGAGCTACCAACTCTTTTTCCGAA
GGTAACTGGCTTCAGCAGAGCGCAGATACCAAATACTGTTCTTCTAGTGTAGCCGTAGTTAGGCCACCAC
TTCAAGAACTCTGTAGCACCGCCTACATACCTCGCTCTGCTAATCCTGTTACCAGTGGCTGCTGCCAGTG
GCGATAAGTCGTGTCTTACCGGGTTGGACTCAAGACGATAGTTACCGGATAAGGCGCAGCGGTCGGGCTG
AACGGGGGGTTCGTGCACACAGCCCAGCTTGGAGCGAACGACCTACACCGAACTGAGATACCTACAGCGT
GAGCTATGAGAAAGCGCCACGCTTCCCGAAGGGAGAAAGGCGGACAGGTATCCGGTAAGCGGCAGGGTCG
GAACAGGAGAGCGCACGAGGGAGCTTCCAGGGGGAAACGCCTGGTATCTTTATAGTCCTGTCGGGTTTCG
CCACCTCTGACTTGAGCGTCGATTTTTGTGATGCTCGTCAGGGGGGCGGAGCCTATGGAAAAACGCCAGC
AACGCGGCCTTTTTACGGTTCCTGGCCTTTTGCTGGCCTTTTGCTCACATGTTCTTTCCTGCGTTATCCC
CTGATTCTGTGGATAACCGTATTACCGCCTTTGAGTGAGCTGATACCGCTCGCCGCAGCCGAACGACCGA
GCGCAGCGAGTCAGTGAGCGAGGAAGCGGAAGAGCGCCCAATACGCAAACCGCCTCTCCCCGCGCGTTGG
CCGATTCATTAATGCAGCAAGCTCATGGCTGACTAATTTTTTTTATTTATGCAGAGGCCGAGGCCGCCTC
GGCCTCTGAGCTATTCCAGAAGTAGTGAGGAGGCTTTTTTGGAGGCCTAGGCTTTTGCAAAAAGCTCCCC
GTGGCACGACAGGTTTCCCGACTGGAAAGCGGGCAGTGAGCGCAACGCAATTAATGTGAGTTAGCTCACT
CATTAGGCACCCCAGGCTTTACACTTTATGCTTCCGGCTCGTATGTTGTGTGGAATTGTGAGCGGATAAC
AATTTCACACAGGAAACAGCTATGACATGATTACGAATTTCACAAATAAAGCATTTTTTTCACTGCATTC
TAGTTGTGGTTTGTCCAAACTCATCAATGTATCTTATCATGTCTGGATCAACTGGATAACTCAAGCTAAC
CAAAATCATCCCAAACTTCCCACCCCATACCCTATTACCACTGCCAATTACCTGTGGTTTCATTTACTCT
AAACCTGTGATTCCTCTGAATTATTTTCATTTTAAAGAAATTGTATTTGTTAAATATGTACTACAAACTT
AGTAGT
Features (pLannotate 1.2.2; 30 found; start..end, strand, type, name):
    377..634     +  LTR            5' LTR (truncated): truncated 5' long terminal repeat (LTR) from HIV-1
    681..806     +  misc_feature   HIV-1 Ψ: packaging signal of human immunodeficiency virus type 1
    790..1128    +  CDS            HIV-1 gag (fragment): gag protein from human immunodeficiency virus 1; gag
   1303..1536    +  misc_feature   RRE: The Rev response element (RRE) of HIV-1 allows for Rev-dependent mRNA export from the nucleus to the cytoplasm.
   1913..2013    +  CDS            Rev (fragment): human immunodeficiency virus 1 (HIV-1) Rev protein; rev; enhances nuclear export of unspliced and incompletely spliced viral mRNAs
   2058..2175    +  misc_feature   cPPT/CTS: central polypurine tract and central termination sequence of HIV-1
   2223..3401    +  promoter       EF-1α promoter: strong constitutive promoter for human elongation factor EF-1α
   3422..3442    +  protein_bind   attB1: mutant version of attB; core recombination site for the Gateway® BP reaction BP Clonase™
   3448..6651    +  CDS            PIK3CA: PK3CA_HUMAN - Experimental evidence at protein level: Swiss-Prot protein existence level 1. Phosphoinositide-3-kinase (PI3K) phosphorylates phosphatidylinositol (PI) and its phosphorylated derivatives at position 3 of the inositol ring to produce 3-phosphoinositides (PubMed:15135396, PubMed:23936502, PubMed:28676499). Uses ATP and PtdIns(4,5)P2 (phosphatidylinositol 4,5-bisphosphate) to generate phosphatidylinositol 3,4,5-trisphosphate (PIP3) (PubMed:15135396, PubMed:28676499). PIP3 plays a key role by recruiting PH domain- containing proteins to the membrane, including AKT1 and PDPK1, activat
   6656..6680    -  protein_bind   attB2: mutant version of attB; recombination site for the Gateway® BP reaction BP Clonase™
   6688..6706    +  promoter       T3 promoter: promoter for bacteriophage T3 RNA polymerase
   6732..6750    -  promoter       T7 promoter: promoter for bacteriophage T7 RNA polymerase
   6756..6774    -  protein_bind   attB4 (fragment): mutant version of attB; core recombination site for the Gateway® BP reaction BP Clonase™
   6830..6871    +  CDS            V5 tag: epitope tag from simian virus 5
   6997..7459    +  misc_feature   IRES: internal ribosome entry site (IRES) of the encephalomyocarditis virus (EMCV)
   7473..8070    +  CDS            PuroR (fragment): puromycin N-acetyltransferase; pac from Streptomyces; confers resistance to puromycin
   8086..8674    +  misc_feature   WPRE: woodchuck hepatitis virus posttranscriptional regulatory element
   8682..8747    +  CDS            nef (fragment): NEF_HV1Z2 - Experimental evidence at protein level: Swiss-Prot protein existence level 1. Extracellular Nef protein targets CD4(+) T-lymphocytes for apoptosis by interacting with CXCR4 surface receptors. From Human immunodeficiency virus type 1 group M subtype D (isolate Z2/CDC-Z34) (HIV-1).
   8749..8982    +  LTR            3' LTR (ΔU3): self-inactivating 3' long terminal repeat (LTR) from HIV-1
   9187..9291    +  promoter       AmpR promoter: bla
   9292..10152   +  CDS            AmpR: β-lactamase; bla; confers resistance to ampicillin, carbenicillin, and related antibiotics
  10323..10911   +  rep_origin     ori: high-copy-number ColE1/pMB1/pBR322/pUC origin of replication
  11094..11148   +  CDS            lacI (fragment): lac repressor; lacI; The lac repressor binds to the lac operator to inhibit transcription in E. coli. This inhibition can be relieved by adding lactose or isopropyl-β-D-thiogalactopyranoside (IPTG).
  11154..11247   +  rep_origin     SV40 ori (fragment): SV40 origin of replication
  11272..11309   +  CDS            lacI (fragment): lac repressor; lacI; The lac repressor binds to the lac operator to inhibit transcription in E. coli. This inhibition can be relieved by adding lactose or isopropyl-β-D-thiogalactopyranoside (IPTG).
  11322..11343   +  protein_bind   CAP binding site: CAP binding activates transcription in the presence of cAMP. E. coli catabolite activator protein
  11358..11388   +  promoter       lac promoter: promoter for the E. coli lac operon
  11392..11414   +  protein_bind   lac operator (fragment): The lac repressor binds to the lac operator to inhibit transcription in E. coli. This inhibition can be relieved by adding lactose or isopropyl-β-D-thiogalactopyranoside (IPTG). lac repressor encoded by lacI
  11446..11529   +  polyA_signal   SV40 poly(A) signal (fragment): SV40 polyadenylation signal
  11696..329     +  CDS            nef (fragment) (across the origin): NEF_HV1BR - Experimental evidence at protein level: Swiss-Prot protein existence level 1. Extracellular Nef protein targets CD4(+) T-lymphocytes for apoptosis by interacting with CXCR4 surface receptors (PubMed:14990729). From Human immunodeficiency virus type 1 group M subtype B (isolate BRU/LAI) (HIV-1).
