[The description below was written by a language model from this plasmid's Addgene catalogue record and pLannotate feature annotations shown in this document.]
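Description:
pHAGE-PIK3CA-R115L is an HIV-1-derived lentiviral expression plasmid built on the pHAGE backbone, carrying the human PIK3CA open reading frame with an R115L substitution. PIK3CA encodes p110-alpha, the catalytic subunit of phosphoinositide 3-kinase, which generates PIP3 and thereby recruits and activates AKT pathway components. In bacteria the roughly 11.7 kb plasmid is maintained by a high-copy ColE1/pUC-type origin and selected with ampicillin through the bla gene. Remnants of lac regulatory elements and fragments of the SV40 origin and poly(A) signal also lie in the backbone.

The transfer cassette is flanked by a truncated 5' LTR and a self-inactivating ΔU3 3' LTR. It contains the Ψ packaging signal with a partial gag sequence, the RRE for Rev-dependent nuclear export of the genomic RNA, and the cPPT/CTS, which aids nuclear import of the viral genome. Small nef and rev fragments are residual viral sequence. Within this cassette, the constitutive EF-1α promoter drives the PIK3CA coding sequence, which sits between attB1 and attB2 sites left by Gateway recombination. Downstream are short T3 and T7 promoter sequences, a partial attB4 site and a V5 epitope tag. The record does not say whether the V5 tag is translated in frame with the insert. An EMCV IRES then allows translation of puromycin N-acetyltransferase from the same transcript, so transduced mammalian cells can be selected with puromycin, and a WPRE enhances transcript expression.

The stated purpose is lentiviral expression of the R115L mutant. The plasmid comes from a study that systematically annotated the functional effects of somatic cancer mutations, which suggests its use for stable expression and phenotypic comparison of this variant in mammalian cells.
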