Addgene plasmid #116534: pHAGE-PIK3CA-R115L
Purpose: Lentiviral expression of PIK3CA R115L
Depositing lab: Gordon Mills & Kenneth Scott. Depositing organization: Baylor College of Medicine. Publication: Systematic Functional Annotation of Somatic Mutations in Cancer. Ng PK, Li J, Jeong KJ, Shao S, Chen H, Tsang YH, Sengupta S, Wang Z, Bhavana VH, Tran R, Soewito S, Minussi DC, Moreno D, Kong K, Dogruluk T, Lu H, Gao J, Tokheim C, Zhou DC, Johnson AM, Zeng J, Ip CKM, Ju Z, Wester M, Yu S, Li Y, Vellano CP, Schultz N, Karchin R, Ding L, Lu Y, Cheung LWT, Chen K, Shaw KR, Meric-Bernstam F, Scott KL, Yi S, Sahni N, Liang H, Mills GB. Cancer Cell. 2018 Mar 12;33(3):450-462.e10. doi: 10.1016/j.ccell.2018.01.021. PubMed 29533785.
Backbone
  Vector backbone: pHAGE
  Vector type: Lentiviral
Growth in bacteria
  Bacterial resistance: Ampicillin, 100 μg/mL
  Growth temperature: 37°C
  Growth strain: Stbl3
  Copy number: High Copy
Gene/Insert
  Gene/Insert name: PIK3CA
  Species: H. sapiens (human)
  Mutation: R115L
  Entrez Gene: PIK3CA (a.k.a. CCM4, CLAPO, CLOVE, CWS5, HMH, MCAP, MCM, MCMTC, PI3K, PI3K-alpha, p110-alpha)
  Cloning method: Gateway Cloning
Terms and licenses: Academic/Nonprofit Terms; Industry Terms: Not Available to Industry
How to cite: pHAGE-PIK3CA-R115L was a gift from Gordon Mills & Kenneth Scott (Addgene plasmid # 116534 ; http://n2t.net/addgene:116534 ; RRID:Addgene_116534)
