>Addgene plasmid #116534 | pHAGE-PIK3CA-R115L | depositor partial sequence | sequence record 219408 | insert
ATGCCTCCACGACCATCATCAGGTGAACTGTGGGGCATCCACTTGATGCCCCCAAGAATCCTAGTAGAAT
GTTTACTACCAAATGGAATGATAGTGACTTTAGAATGCCTCCGTGAGGCTACATTAATAACCATAAAGCA
TGAACTATTTAAAGAAGCAAGAAAATACCCCCTCCATCAACTTCTTCAAGATGAATCTTCTTACATTTTC
GTAAGTGTTACTCAAGAAGCAGAAAGGGAAGAATTTTTTGATGAAACAAGACGACTTTGTGACCTTCGGC
TTTTTCAACCCTTTTTAAAAGTAATTGAACCAGTAGGCAACCGTGAAGAAAAGATCCTCAATCTAGAAAT
TGGTTTTGCTATCGGCATGCCAGTGTGTGAATTTGATATGGTTAAAGATCCAGAAGTACAGGACTTCCGA
AGAAATATTCTGAACGTTTGTAAAGAAGCTGTGGATCTTAGGGACCTCAATTCACCTCATAGTAGAGCAA
TGTATGTCTATCCTCCAAATGTAGAATCTTCACCAGAATTGCCAAAGCACATATATAATAAATTAGATAA
AGGGCAAATAATAGTGGTGATCTGGGTAATAGTTTCTCCAAATAATGACAAGCAGAAGTATACTCTGAAA
ATCAACCATGACTGTGTACCAGAACAAGTAATTGCTGAAGCAATCAGGAAAAAAACTCGAAGTATGTTGC
TATCCTCTGAACAACTAAAACTCTGTGTTTTAGAATATCAGGGCAAGTATATTTTAAAAGTGTGTGGATG
TGATGAATACTTCCTAGAAAAATATCCTCTGAGTCAGTATAAGTATATAAGAAGCTGTATAATGCTTGGG
AGGATGCCCAATTTGATGTTGATGGCTAAAGAAAGCCTTTATTCTCAACTGCCAATGGACTGTTTTACAA
TGCCATCTTATTCCAGACGCATTTCCACAGCTACACCATATATGAATGGAGAAACATCTACAAAATCCCT
TTGGGTTATAAATAGTGCACTCAGAATAAAAATTCTTTGTGCAACCTACGTGAATGTAAATATTCGAGAC
ATTGATAAGATCTATGTTCGAACAGGTATCTACCATGGAGGAGAACCCTTATGTGACAATGTGAACACTC
AAAGAGTACCTTGTTCCAATCCCAGGTGGAATGAATGGCTGAATTATGATATATACATTCCTGATCTTCC
TCGTGCTGCTCGACTTTGCCTTTCCATTTGCTCTGTTAAAGGCCGAAAGGGTGCTAAAGAGGAACACTGT
CCATTGGCATGGGGAAATATAAACTTGTTTGATTACACAGACACTCTAGTATCTGGAAAAATGGCTTTGA
ATCTTTGGCCAGTACCTCATGGATTAGAAGATTTGCTGAACCCTATTGGTGTTACTGGATCAAATCCAAA
TAAAGAAACTCCATGCTTAGAGTTGGAGTTTGACTGGTTCAGCAGTGTGGTAAAGTTCCCAGATATGTCA
GTGATTGAAGAGCATGCCAATTGGTCTGTATCCCGAGAAGCAGGATTTAGCTATTCCCACGCAGGACTGA
GTAACAGACTAGCTAGAGACAATGAATTAAGGGAAAATGACAAAGAACAGCTCAAAGCAATTTCTACACG
AGATCCTCTCTCTGAAATCACTGAGCAGGAGAAAGATTTTCTATGGAGTCACAGACACTATTGTGTAACT
ATCCCCGAAATTCTACCCAAATTGCTTCTGTCTGTTAAATGGAATTCTAGAGATGAAGTAGCCCAGATGT
ATTGCTTGGTAAAAGATTGGCCTCCAATCAAACCTGAACAGGCTATGGAACTTCTGGACTGTAATTACCC
AGATCCTATGGTTCGAGGTTTTGCTGTTCGGTGCTTGGAAAAATATTTAACAGATGACAAACTTTCTCAG
TATTTAATTCAGCTAGTACAGGTCCTAAAATATGAACAATATTTGGATAACTTGCTTGTGAGATTTTTAC
TGAAGAAAGCATTGACTAATCAAAGGATTGGGCACTTTTTCTTTTGGCATTTAAAATCTGAGATGCACAA
TAAAACAGTTAGCCAGAGGTTTGGCCTGCTTTTGGAGTCCTATTGTCGTGCATGTGGGATGTATTTGAAG
CACCTGAATAGGCAAGTCGAGGCAATGGAAAAGCTCATTAACTTAACTGACATTCTCAAACAGGAGAAGA
AGGATGAAACACAAAAGGTACAGATGAAGTTTTTAGTTGAGCAAATGAGGCGACCAGATTTCATGGATGC
TCTACAGGGCTTTCTGTCTCCTCTAAACCCTGCTCATCAACTAGGAAACCTCAGGCTTGAAGAGTGTCGA
ATTATGTCCTCTGCAAAAAGGCCACTGTGGTTGAATTGGGAGAACCCAGACATCATGTCAGAGTTACTGT
TTCAGAACAATGAGATCATCTTTAAAAATGGGGATGATTTACGGCAAGATATGCTAACACTTCAAATTAT
TCGTATTATGGAAAATATCTGGCAAAATCAAGGTCTTGATCTTCGAATGTTACCTTATGGTTGTCTGTCA
ATCGGTGACTGTGTGGGACTTATTGAGGTGGTGCGAAATTCTCACACTATTATGCAAATTCAGTGCAAAG
GCGGCTTGAAAGGTGCACTGCAGTTCAACAGCCACACACTACATCAGTGGCTCAAAGACAAGAACAAAGG
AGAAATATATGATGCAGCCATTGACCTGTTTACACGTTCATGTGCTGGATACTGTGTAGCTACCTTCATT
TTGGGAATTGGAGATCGTCACAATAGTAACATCATGGTGAAAGACGATGGACAACTGTTTCATATAGATT
TTGGACACTTTTTGGATCACAAGAAGAAAAAATTTGGTTATAAACGAGAACGTGTGCCATTTGTTTTGAC
ACAGGATTTCTTAATAGTGATTAGTAAAGGAGCCCAAGAATGCACAAAGACAAGAGAATTTGAGAGGTTT
CAGGAGATGTGTTACAAGGCTTATCTAGCTATTCGACAGCATGCCAATCTCTTCATAAATCTTTTCTCAA
TGATGCTTGGCTCTGGAATGCCAGAACTACAATCTTTTGATGACATTGCATACATTCGAAAGACCCTAGC
CTTAGATAAAACTGAGCAAGAGGCTTTGGAGTATTTCATGAAACAAATGAATGATGCACATCATGGTGGC
TGGACAACAAAAATGGATTGGATCTTCCACACAATTAAACAGCATGCATTGAACTGA
